Addgene plasmid #110654: pUCHR-mClover-smAID-P2A-CD5Flag2-bglpA
Purpose: Lentiviral vector expressing cell surface Flag-tag and monomeric GFP C-terminaly fused with auxin inducible degron
Depositing lab: Dmitriy Mazurov. Depositing organization: Institute of Gene Biology (RAS). Publication: Isolation of gene-edited cells via knock-in of short glycophosphatidylinositol-anchored epitope tags. Zotova A, Pichugin A, Atemasova A, Knyazhanskaya E, Lopatukhina E, Mitkin N, Holmuhamedov E, Gottikh M, Kuprash D, Filatov A, Mazurov D. Sci Rep. 2019 Feb 28;9(1):3132. doi: 10.1038/s41598-019-40219-z. PubMed 30816313.
Backbone
  Vector backbone: pUCHR
  Total vector size (bp): 7555
  Vector type: Lentiviral
Growth in bacteria
  Bacterial resistance: Ampicillin, 100 μg/mL
  Growth temperature: 37°C
  Growth strain: NEB Stable
  Copy number: High Copy
Gene/Insert
  Gene/Insert name: mClover-AID-P2A-CD5Flag2-bglpA
  Species: H. sapiens (human), Synthetic
  Insert size (bp): 1187
  Promoter: CMV
  Cloning method: Restriction Enzyme; 5′ cloning site EcoR I (not destroyed); 3′ cloning site PspX I (not destroyed)
  Sequencing primers: 5′ CCACGCTGTTTTGACCTCCATAG; 3′ GTGGCTAAGATCTACAGCTGCC
Terms and licenses: Academic/Nonprofit Terms; Industry Terms: Not Available to Industry
How to cite: pUCHR-mClover-smAID-P2A-CD5Flag2-bglpA was a gift from Dmitriy Mazurov (Addgene plasmid # 110654 ; http://n2t.net/addgene:110654 ; RRID:Addgene_110654)
