[The description below was written by a language model from this plasmid's Addgene catalogue record and pLannotate feature annotations shown in this document.]
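Description:
pUCHR-mClover-smAID-P2A-CD5Flag2-bglpA is an HIV-1-based lentiviral transfer vector of about 7.5 kb built on the pUCHR backbone. It is propagated in E. coli as a high-copy plasmid through a ColE1/pUC-type origin and selected with ampicillin via the β-lactamase gene. The backbone also carries an SV40 origin and remnants of pUC and pBR322 sequences (lac promoter/operator, lacZα, rop and bom fragments). The viral portion contains LTR sequences flanking the Ψ packaging signal, a gag fragment, the Rev response element for Rev-dependent nuclear export of the genomic RNA, and the cPPT/CTS. Nef-derived fragments lie next to the LTRs. No packaging genes are annotated, so these functions must be supplied in trans.

The payload, cloned between EcoRI and PspXI sites, is a bicistronic cassette driven by the CMV enhancer/promoter. The first open reading frame is the green fluorescent protein mClover, fused at its C-terminus to a shortened auxin-inducible degron derived from Arabidopsis IAA17. This degron directs auxin-triggered degradation when the TIR1 F-box protein is present. By its name, a P2A peptide then separates this reporter from "CD5Flag2". The annotation identifies this part as human CD52 sequence, and together with the stated purpose and the associated publication it indicates a short GPI-anchored, CD52-based scaffold displaying Flag epitopes on the cell surface. The Flag and P2A elements themselves are not annotated. A short polyadenylation signal follows, named bglpA in the construct and annotated as synthetic.

The vector thus marks transduced cells with both a degradable fluorescent reporter and a surface Flag tag, and the related work concerns isolating gene-edited cells with such tags. The depositor and sequencing-derived records differ by only a few bases, mainly around the CMV promoter.
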