Features (pLannotate 1.2.2; 29 found; start..end, strand, type, name):
      8..304     +  CDS            nef (fragment): NEF_HV1BR - Experimental evidence at protein level: Swiss-Prot protein existence level 1. Extracellular Nef protein targets CD4(+) T-lymphocytes for apoptosis by interacting with CXCR4 surface receptors (PubMed:14990729). From Human immunodeficiency virus type 1 group M subtype B (isolate BRU/LAI) (HIV-1).
    352..609     +  LTR            5' LTR (truncated): truncated 5' long terminal repeat (LTR) from HIV-1
    656..781     +  misc_feature   HIV-1 Ψ: packaging signal of human immunodeficiency virus type 1
    765..1128    +  CDS            HIV-1 gag (fragment): gag protein from human immunodeficiency virus 1; gag
   1274..1507    +  misc_feature   RRE: The Rev response element (RRE) of HIV-1 allows for Rev-dependent mRNA export from the nucleus to the cytoplasm.
   1884..1984    +  CDS            Rev (fragment): human immunodeficiency virus 1 (HIV-1) Rev protein; rev; enhances nuclear export of unspliced and incompletely spliced viral mRNAs
   2031..2148    +  misc_feature   cPPT/CTS: central polypurine tract and central termination sequence of HIV-1
   2208..2511    +  enhancer       CMV enhancer: human cytomegalovirus immediate early enhancer
   2583..2600    -  promoter       CMV promoter (fragment): human cytomegalovirus (CMV) immediate early promoter
   2662..2713    +  promoter       CMVd2 promoter: truncated human cytomegalovirus (CMV) immediate early promoter that yields moderately reduced expression relative to the full-length promoter
   2827..3543    +  CDS            Clover: Clover is a basic (constitutively fluorescent) green/yellow fluorescent protein published in 2012, derived from Aequorea victoria. It is reported to be a rapidly-maturing weak dimer with high acid sensitivity.
   3544..3665    +  CDS            mini-AID (fragment): minimal degron from the auxin-responsive IAA17 protein of Arabidopsis thaliana (Kubota et al., 2013) acts as an auxin-inducible degron (AID) in the presence of TIR1
   3736..3921    +  CDS            CD52: CD52_HUMAN - Also known as CDW52, HE5. Experimental evidence at protein level: Swiss-Prot protein existence level 1. May play a role in carrying and orienting carbohydrate, as well as having a more specific role. From Homo sapiens (Human).
   3924..3972    +  polyA_signal   poly(A) signal: synthetic polyadenylation signal
   3996..4397    +  CDS            nef (fragment): NEF_HV112 - Experimental evidence at protein level: Swiss-Prot protein existence level 1. Extracellular Nef protein targets CD4(+) T-lymphocytes for apoptosis by interacting with CXCR4 surface receptors. From Human immunodeficiency virus type 1 group M subtype B (isolate PCV12) (HIV-1).
   4522..4702    +  LTR            5' LTR (truncated): truncated 5' long terminal repeat (LTR) from HIV-1
   4703..4738    +  misc_feature   MCS (fragment): pUC18/19 multiple cloning site
   4775..4791    -  protein_bind   lac operator: The lac repressor binds to the lac operator to inhibit transcription in E. coli. This inhibition can be relieved by adding lactose or isopropyl-β-D-thiogalactopyranoside (IPTG). lac repressor encoded by lacI
   4799..4829    -  promoter       lac promoter: promoter for the E. coli lac operon
   4844..4865    -  protein_bind   CAP binding site: CAP binding activates transcription in the presence of cAMP. E. coli catabolite activator protein
   4878..4970    -  CDS            lacI (fragment): lac repressor; lacI; The lac repressor binds to the lac operator to inhibit transcription in E. coli. This inhibition can be relieved by adding lactose or isopropyl-β-D-thiogalactopyranoside (IPTG).
   4972..5096    -  rep_origin     RSF ori (fragment): Plasmids containing the RSF 1030 origin of replication can be propagated in E. coli cells that contain additional plasmids with compatible origins.
   5142..5277    +  rep_origin     SV40 ori: SV40 origin of replication
   5341..5929    -  rep_origin     ori: high-copy-number ColE1/pMB1/pBR322/pUC origin of replication
   6100..6960    -  CDS            AmpR: β-lactamase; bla; confers resistance to ampicillin, carbenicillin, and related antibiotics
   6961..7065    -  promoter       AmpR promoter: bla
   7160..7195    +  CDS            rop (fragment): Rop protein, which maintains plasmids at low copy number; rop
   7297..7396    +  misc_feature   bom (fragment): basis of mobility region from pBR322
   7402..4       -  CDS            lacZα (fragment) (across the origin): LacZα fragment of β-galactosidase; lacZ fragment
>Addgene plasmid #110654 | pUCHR-mClover-smAID-P2A-CD5Flag2-bglpA | depositor full sequence | sequence record 208136 | pUCHR-mClover-smAID-P2A-CD5Flag2-bglpA sequence 7555 bps
GAATTAAGATATCCTTGATCTGTGGATCTACCACACACAAGGCTACTTCCCTGATTAGCAGAACTACACA
CCAGGGCCAGGGGTCAGATATCCACTGACCTTTGGATGGTGCTACAAGCTAGTACCAGTTGAGCCAGATA
AGGTAGAAGAGGCCAATAAAGGAGAGAACACCAGCTTGTTACACCCTGTGAGCCTGCATGGGATGGATGA
CCCGGAGAGAGAAGTGTTAGAGTGGAGGTTTGACAGCCGCCTAGCATTTCATCACGTGGCCCGAGAGCTG
CATCCGGAGTACTTCAAGAACTGCTGATATCGAGCTTGCTACAAGGGACTTTCCGCTGGGGACTTTCCAG
GGAGGCGTGGCCTGGGCGGGACTGGGGAGTGGCGAGCCCTCAGATCCTGCATATAAGCAGCTGCTTTTTG
CCTGTACTGGGTCTCTCTGGTTAGACCAGATCTGAGCCTGGGAGCTCTCTGGCTAACTAGGGAACCCACT
GCTTAAGCCTCAATAAAGCTTGCCTTGAGTGCTTCAAGTAGTGTGTGCCCGTCTGTTGTGTGACTCTGGT
AACTAGAGATCCCTCAGACCCTTTTAGTCAGTGTGGAAAATCTCTAGCAGTGGCGCCCGAACAGGGACTT
GAAAGCGAAAGGGAAACCAGAGGAGCTCTCTCGACGCAGGACTCGGCTTGCTGAAGCGCGCACGGCAAGA
GGCGAGGGGCGGCGACTGGTGAGTACGCCAAAAATTTTGACTAGCGGAGGCTAGAAGGAGAGAGATGGGT
GCGAGAGCGTCAGTATTAAGCGGGGGAGAATTAGATCGCGATGGGAAAAAATTCGGTTAAGGCCAGGGGG
AAAGAAAAAATATAAATTAAAACATATAGTATGGGCAAGCAGGGAGCTAGAACGATTCGCAGTTAATCCT
GGCCTGTTAGAAACATCAGAAGGCTGTAGACAAATACTGGGACAGCTACAACCATCCCTTCAGACAGGAT
CAGAAGAACTTAGATCATTATATAATACAGTAGCAACCCTCTATTGTGTGCATCAAAGGATAGAGATAAA
AGACACCAAGGAAGCTTTAGACAAGATAGAGGAAGAGCAAAACAAAAGTAAGACCACCGCACAGCAAGCG
GCCGCTGATCTTCAGACCTGGAGGAGGAGATATGAGGGACAATTGGAGAAGTGAATTATATAAATATAAA
GTAGTAAAAATTGAACCATTAGGAGTAGCACCCACCAAGGCAAAGAGAAGAGTGGTGCAGAGAGAAAAAA
GAGCAGTGGGAATAGGAGCTTTGTTCCTTGGGTTCTTGGGAGCAGCAGGAAGCACTATGGGCGCAGCGTC
AATGACGCTGACGGTACAGGCCAGACAATTATTGTCTGGTATAGTGCAGCAGCAGAACAATTTGCTGAGG
GCTATTGAGGCGCAACAGCATCTGTTGCAACTCACAGTCTGGGGCATCAAGCAGCTCCAGGCAAGAATCC
TGGCTGTGGAAAGATACCTAAAGGATCAACAGCTCCTGGGGATTTGGGGTTGCTCTGGAAAACTCATTTG
CACCACTGCTGTGCCTTGGAATGCTAGTTGGAGTAATAAATCTCTGGAACAGATTTGGAATCACACGACC
TGGATGGAGTGGGACAGAGAAATTAACAATTACACAAGCTTAATACACTCCTTAATTGAAGAATCGCAAA
ACCAGCAAGAAAAGAATGAACAAGAATTATTGGAATTAGATAAATGGGCAAGTTTGTGGAATTGGTTTAA
CATAACAAATTGGCTGTGGTATATAAAATTATTCATAATGATAGTAGGAGGCTTGGTAGGTTTAAGAATA
GTTTTTGCTGTACTTTCTATAGTGAATAGAGTTAGGCAGGGATATTCACCATTATCGTTTCAGACCCACC
TCCCAACCCCGAGGGGACCCGACAGGCCCGAAGGAATAGAAGAAGAAGGTGGAGAGAGAGACAGAGACAG
ATCCATTCGATTAGTGAACGGATCTCGACGGTATCGGACCCTCGAGACAAATGGCAGTATTCATCCACAA
TTTTAAAAGAAAAGGGGGGATTGGGGGGTACAGTGCAGGGGAAAGAATAGTAGACATAATAGCAACAGAC
ATACAAACTAAAGAATTACAAAAACAAATTACAAAAATTCAAAATTTTCGGGTTTATTACAGGGACAGCA
GAAATCCACTTTGGGTCCGATAAGCTTGGGAGTTCCGCGTTACATAACTTACGGTAAATGGCCCGCCTGG
CTGACCGCCCAACGACCCCCGCCCATTGACGTCAATAATGACGTATGTTCCCATAGTAACGCCAATAGGG
ACTTTCCATTGACGTCAATGGGTGGAGTATTTACGGTAAACTGCCCACTTGGCAGTACATCAAGTGTATC
ATATGCCAAGTACGCCCCCTATTGACGTCAATGACGGTAAATGGCCCGCCTGGCATTATGCCCAGTACAT
GACCTTACGGGACTTTCCTACTTGGCAGTACATCTACGTATTAGTCATCGCTATTACCATGGTGATGCGG
TTTTGGCAGTACATCAATGGGCGTGGATAGCGGTTTGACTCACGGGATTTCCAAGTCTCCACCCCATTGA
CGTCAATGGGAGTTTGTTTTGGCACCAAAATCAACGGGACTTCCAAAATGTCGTAACAACTCCGCCCCAT
TGACGCAAATGGGCGGTAGGCGTGTACGGTGGGAGGTCTATATAAGCAGAGCTCGTTTAGTGAACCGTCA
GATCGCCTGGAGACGCCATCCACGCTGTTTTGACCTCCATAGAAGACACCGGGACCGATCCAGCCTCCCA
AGCTTCGAATTCGCAGGTCGACCACCATGGTGAGCAAGGGCGAGGAGCTGTTCACCGGGGTGGTGCCCAT
CCTGGTCGAGCTGGACGGCGACGTAAACGGCCACAAGTTCAGCGTCCGCGGCGAGGGCGAGGGCGATGCC
ACCAACGGCAAGCTGACCCTGAAGTTCATCTGCACCACCGGCAAGCTGCCCGTGCCCTGGCCCACCCTCG
TGACCACCTTCGGCTACGGCGTGGCCTGCTTCAGCCGCTACCCCGACCACATGAAGCAGCACGACTTCTT
CAAGTCCGCCATGCCCGAAGGCTACGTCCAGGAGCGCACCATCTCTTTCAAGGACGACGGTACCTACAAG
ACCCGCGCCGAGGTGAAGTTCGAGGGCGACACCCTGGTGAACCGCATCGAGCTGAAGGGCATCGACTTCA
AGGAGGACGGCAACATCCTGGGGCACAAGCTGGAGTACAACTTCAACAGCCACAACGTCTATATCACGGC
CGACAAGCAGAAGAACGGCATCAAGGCTAACTTCAAGATCCGCCACAACGTTGAGGACGGCAGCGTGCAG
CTCGCCGACCACTACCAGCAGAACACCCCCATCGGCGACGGCCCCGTGCTGCTGCCCGACAACCACTACC
TGAGCCATCAGTCCAAGCTGAGCAAAGACCCCAACGAGAAGCGCGATCACATGGTCCTGCTGGAGTTCGT
GACCGCCGCCGGGATTACACATGGCATGGACGAGCTGTACAAGCCAGCCAAACCTCCGGCCAAGGCACAA
GTTGTGGGATGGCCACCGGTGAGATCATACCGGAAGAACGTGATGGTTTCCTGCCAAAAATCAAGCGGTG
GCCCGGAGGCGGCGGCGTTCGTGAAAGTAGGATCCGGCGCAACAAACTTCTCTCTGCTGAAACAAGCCGG
AGATGTCGAAGAGAATCCTGGACCGAAGCGCTTCCTCTTCCTCCTACTCACCATCAGCCTCCTGGTTATG
GTACAGATACAAACTGGACTCTCAGGACAAAACGACACCGACTACAAAGACGATGACGACAAGTCAGCAT
CCAGCAACATAAGCGGAGGCATTTTCCTTTTCTTCGTGGCCAATGCCATAATCCACCTCTTCTGCTTCAG
TTGAATAAAATATCTTTATTTTCATTACATCTGTGTGTTGGTTTTTTGTGTGGTACCGCATCTTGCTGAA
AAACTCGAGTACCTTTAAGACCAATGACTTACAAGGCAGCTGTAGATCTTAGCCACTTTTTAAAAGAAAA
GGGGGGACTGGAAGGGCTAATTCACTCCCAACGAAGACAAGATATCCTTGATCTGTGGATCTACCACACA
CAAGGCTACTTCCCTGATTGGCAGAACTACACACCAGGGCCAGGGATCAGATATCCACTGACCTTTGGAT
GGTGCTACAAGCTAGTACCAGTTGAGCAAGAGAAGGTAGAAGAAGCCAATGAAGGAGAGAACACCCGCTT
GTTACACCCTGTGAGCCTGCATGGGATGGATGACCCGGAGAGAGAAGTATTAGAGTGGAGGTTTGACAGC
CGCCTAGCATTTCATCACATGGCCCGAGAGCTGCATCCGGAGTACTTCAAGAACTGCTGACATCGAGCTT
GCTACAAGGGACTTTCCGCTGGGGACTTTCCAGGGAGGCGTGGCCTGGGCGGGACTGGGGAGTGGCGAGC
CCTCAGATGCTGCATATAAGCAGCTGCTTTTTGCTTGTACTGGGTCTCTCTGGTTAGACCAGATCTGAGC
CTGGGAGCTCTCTGGCTAACTAGGGAACCCACTGCTTAAGCCTCAATAAAGCTTGCCTTGAGTGCTTCAA
GTAGTGTGTGCCCGTCTGTTGTGTGACTCTGGTAACTAGAGATCCCTCAGACCCTTTTAGTCAGTGTGGA
AAATCTCTAGCAGGATCCTCTAGAGTCGACCTGCAGGCATGCAAGCTTGGCGTAATCATGGTCATAGCTG
TTTCCTGTGTGAAATTGTTATCCGCTCACAATTCCACACAACATACGAGCCGGAAGCATAAAGTGTAAAG
CCTGGGGTGCCTAATGAGTGAGCTAACTCACATTAATTGCGTTGCGCTCACTGCCCGCTTTCCAGTCGGG
AAACCTGTCGTGCCAGCTGCATTAATGAATCGGCCAACGCGCGGGGAGAGGCGGTTTGCGTATTGGGCGC
TCTTCCGCTTCCTCGCTCACTGACTCGCTGCGCTCGGTCGTTCGGCTGCGGCGAGCGGTATCAGCTCACT
CAAAGGCGGTAATACGGTTATCCACAGAATCAGGGGATAACGCAGGAAAGAACATGCATCTCAATTAGTC
AGCAACCATAGTCCCGCCCCTAACTCCGCCCATCCCGCCCCTAACTCCGCCCAGTTCCGCCCATTCTCCG
CCCCATGGCTGACTAATTTTTTTTATTTATGCAGAGGCCGAGGCCGCCTCGGCCTCTGAGCTATTCCAGA
AGTAGTGAGGAGGCTTTTTTGGAGGCCTAGCATGTGAGCAAAAGGCCAGCAAAAGGCCAGGAACCGTAAA
AAGGCCGCGTTGCTGGCGTTTTTCCATAGGCTCCGCCCCCCTGACGAGCATCACAAAAATCGACGCTCAA
GTCAGAGGTGGCGAAACCCGACAGGACTATAAAGATACCAGGCGTTTCCCCCTGGAAGCTCCCTCGTGCG
CTCTCCTGTTCCGACCCTGCCGCTTACCGGATACCTGTCCGCCTTTCTCCCTTCGGGAAGCGTGGCGCTT
TCTCATAGCTCACGCTGTAGGTATCTCAGTTCGGTGTAGGTCGTTCGCTCCAAGCTGGGCTGTGTGCACG
AACCCCCCGTTCAGCCCGACCGCTGCGCCTTATCCGGTAACTATCGTCTTGAGTCCAACCCGGTAAGACA
CGACTTATCGCCACTGGCAGCAGCCACTGGTAACAGGATTAGCAGAGCGAGGTATGTAGGCGGTGCTACA
GAGTTCTTGAAGTGGTGGCCTAACTACGGCTACACTAGAAGGACAGTATTTGGTATCTGCGCTCTGCTGA
AGCCAGTTACCTTCGGAAAAAGAGTTGGTAGCTCTTGATCCGGCAAACAAACCACCGCTGGTAGCGGTGG
TTTTTTTGTTTGCAAGCAGCAGATTACGCGCAGAAAAAAAGGATCTCAAGAAGATCCTTTGATCTTTTCT
ACGGGGTCTGACGCTCAGTGGAACGAAAACTCACGTTAAGGGATTTTGGTCATGAGATTATCAAAAAGGA
TCTTCACCTAGATCCTTTTAAATTAAAAATGAAGTTTTAAATCAATCTAAAGTATATATGAGTAAACTTG
GTCTGACAGTTACCAATGCTTAATCAGTGAGGCACCTATCTCAGCGATCTGTCTATTTCGTTCATCCATA
GTTGCCTGACTCCCCGTCGTGTAGATAACTACGATACGGGAGGGCTTACCATCTGGCCCCAGTGCTGCAA
TGATACCGCGAGACCCACGCTCACCGGCTCCAGATTTATCAGCAATAAACCAGCCAGCCGGAAGGGCCGA
GCGCAGAAGTGGTCCTGCAACTTTATCCGCCTCCATCCAGTCTATTAATTGTTGCCGGGAAGCTAGAGTA
AGTAGTTCGCCAGTTAATAGTTTGCGCAACGTTGTTGCCATTGCTACAGGCATCGTGGTGTCACGCTCGT
CGTTTGGTATGGCTTCATTCAGCTCCGGTTCCCAACGATCAAGGCGAGTTACATGATCCCCCATGTTGTG
CAAAAAAGCGGTTAGCTCCTTCGGTCCTCCGATCGTTGTCAGAAGTAAGTTGGCCGCAGTGTTATCACTC
ATGGTTATGGCAGCACTGCATAATTCTCTTACTGTCATGCCATCCGTAAGATGCTTTTCTGTGACTGGTG
AGTACTCAACCAAGTCATTCTGAGAATAGTGTATGCGGCGACCGAGTTGCTCTTGCCCGGCGTCAATACG
GGATAATACCGCGCCACATAGCAGAACTTTAAAAGTGCTCATCATTGGAAAACGTTCTTCGGGGCGAAAA
CTCTCAAGGATCTTACCGCTGTTGAGATCCAGTTCGATGTAACCCACTCGTGCACCCAACTGATCTTCAG
CATCTTTTACTTTCACCAGCGTTTCTGGGTGAGCAAAAACAGGAAGGCAAAATGCCGCAAAAAAGGGAAT
AAGGGCGACACGGAAATGTTGAATACTCATACTCTTCCTTTTTCAATATTATTGAAGCATTTATCAGGGT
TATTGTCTCATGAGCGGATACATATTTGAATGTATTTAGAAAAATAAACAAATAGGGGTTCCGCGCACAT
TTCCCCGAAAAGTGCCACCTGACGTCTAAGAAACCATTATTATCATGACATTAACCTATAAAAATAGGCG
TATCACGAGGCCCTTTCGTCTCGCGCGTTTCGGTGATGACGGTGAAAACCTCTGACACATGCAGCTCCCG
GAGACGGTCACAGCTTGTCTGTAAGCGGATGCCGGGAGCAGACAAGCCCGTCAGGGCGCGTCAGCGGGTG
TTGGCGGGTGTCGGGGCTGGCTTAACTATGCGGCATCAGAGCAGATTGTACTGAGAGTGCACCATATGCG
GTGTGAAATACCGCACAGATGCGTAAGGAGAAAATACCGCATCAGGCGCCATTCGCCATTCAGGCTGCGC
AACTGTTGGGAAGGGCGATCGGTGCGGGCCTCTTCGCTATTACGCCAGCTGGCGAAAGGGGGATGTGCTG
CAAGGCGATTAAGTTGGGTAACGCCAGGGTTTTCCCAGTCACGACGTTGTAAAACGACGGCCAGT
