Features (pLannotate 1.2.2; 28 found; start..end, strand, type, name):
      6..302     +  CDS            nef (fragment): NEF_HV1BR - Experimental evidence at protein level: Swiss-Prot protein existence level 1. Extracellular Nef protein targets CD4(+) T-lymphocytes for apoptosis by interacting with CXCR4 surface receptors (PubMed:14990729). From Human immunodeficiency virus type 1 group M subtype B (isolate BRU/LAI) (HIV-1).
    350..607     +  LTR            5' LTR (truncated): truncated 5' long terminal repeat (LTR) from HIV-1
    654..779     +  misc_feature   HIV-1 Ψ: packaging signal of human immunodeficiency virus type 1
    763..1126    +  CDS            HIV-1 gag (fragment): gag protein from human immunodeficiency virus 1; gag
   1272..1505    +  misc_feature   RRE: The Rev response element (RRE) of HIV-1 allows for Rev-dependent mRNA export from the nucleus to the cytoplasm.
   1882..1982    +  CDS            Rev (fragment): human immunodeficiency virus 1 (HIV-1) Rev protein; rev; enhances nuclear export of unspliced and incompletely spliced viral mRNAs
   2029..2146    +  misc_feature   cPPT/CTS: central polypurine tract and central termination sequence of HIV-1
   2206..2509    +  enhancer       CMV enhancer: human cytomegalovirus immediate early enhancer
   2510..2713    +  promoter       CMV promoter: human cytomegalovirus (CMV) immediate early promoter
   2819..3535    +  CDS            Clover: Clover is a basic (constitutively fluorescent) green/yellow fluorescent protein published in 2012, derived from Aequorea victoria. It is reported to be a rapidly-maturing weak dimer with high acid sensitivity.
   3536..3657    +  CDS            mini-AID (fragment): minimal degron from the auxin-responsive IAA17 protein of Arabidopsis thaliana (Kubota et al., 2013) acts as an auxin-inducible degron (AID) in the presence of TIR1
   3728..3913    +  CDS            CD52: CD52_HUMAN - Also known as CDW52, HE5. Experimental evidence at protein level: Swiss-Prot protein existence level 1. May play a role in carrying and orienting carbohydrate, as well as having a more specific role. From Homo sapiens (Human).
   3916..3964    +  polyA_signal   poly(A) signal: synthetic polyadenylation signal
   3988..4389    +  CDS            nef (fragment): NEF_HV112 - Experimental evidence at protein level: Swiss-Prot protein existence level 1. Extracellular Nef protein targets CD4(+) T-lymphocytes for apoptosis by interacting with CXCR4 surface receptors. From Human immunodeficiency virus type 1 group M subtype B (isolate PCV12) (HIV-1).
   4514..4694    +  LTR            5' LTR (truncated): truncated 5' long terminal repeat (LTR) from HIV-1
   4695..4730    +  misc_feature   MCS (fragment): pUC18/19 multiple cloning site
   4767..4783    -  protein_bind   lac operator: The lac repressor binds to the lac operator to inhibit transcription in E. coli. This inhibition can be relieved by adding lactose or isopropyl-β-D-thiogalactopyranoside (IPTG). lac repressor encoded by lacI
   4791..4821    -  promoter       lac promoter: promoter for the E. coli lac operon
   4836..4857    -  protein_bind   CAP binding site: CAP binding activates transcription in the presence of cAMP. E. coli catabolite activator protein
   4870..4962    -  CDS            lacI (fragment): lac repressor; lacI; The lac repressor binds to the lac operator to inhibit transcription in E. coli. This inhibition can be relieved by adding lactose or isopropyl-β-D-thiogalactopyranoside (IPTG).
   4964..5088    -  rep_origin     RSF ori (fragment): Plasmids containing the RSF 1030 origin of replication can be propagated in E. coli cells that contain additional plasmids with compatible origins.
   5134..5269    +  rep_origin     SV40 ori: SV40 origin of replication
   5332..5920    -  rep_origin     ori: high-copy-number ColE1/pMB1/pBR322/pUC origin of replication
   6091..6951    -  CDS            AmpR: β-lactamase; bla; confers resistance to ampicillin, carbenicillin, and related antibiotics
   6952..7056    -  promoter       AmpR promoter: bla
   7151..7186    +  CDS            rop (fragment): Rop protein, which maintains plasmids at low copy number; rop
   7288..7387    +  misc_feature   bom (fragment): basis of mobility region from pBR322
   7393..4       -  CDS            lacZα (fragment) (across the origin): LacZα fragment of β-galactosidase; lacZ fragment
>Addgene plasmid #110654 | pUCHR-mClover-smAID-P2A-CD5Flag2-bglpA | addgene full sequence | sequence record 214605 | Addgene NGS Result
GAATTGATATCCTTGATCTGTGGATCTACCACACACAAGGCTACTTCCCTGATTAGCAGAACTACACACC
AGGGCCAGGGGTCAGATATCCACTGACCTTTGGATGGTGCTACAAGCTAGTACCAGTTGAGCCAGATAAG
GTAGAAGAGGCCAATAAAGGAGAGAACACCAGCTTGTTACACCCTGTGAGCCTGCATGGGATGGATGACC
CGGAGAGAGAAGTGTTAGAGTGGAGGTTTGACAGCCGCCTAGCATTTCATCACGTGGCCCGAGAGCTGCA
TCCGGAGTACTTCAAGAACTGCTGATATCGAGCTTGCTACAAGGGACTTTCCGCTGGGGACTTTCCAGGG
AGGCGTGGCCTGGGCGGGACTGGGGAGTGGCGAGCCCTCAGATCCTGCATATAAGCAGCTGCTTTTTGCC
TGTACTGGGTCTCTCTGGTTAGACCAGATCTGAGCCTGGGAGCTCTCTGGCTAACTAGGGAACCCACTGC
TTAAGCCTCAATAAAGCTTGCCTTGAGTGCTTCAAGTAGTGTGTGCCCGTCTGTTGTGTGACTCTGGTAA
CTAGAGATCCCTCAGACCCTTTTAGTCAGTGTGGAAAATCTCTAGCAGTGGCGCCCGAACAGGGACTTGA
AAGCGAAAGGGAAACCAGAGGAGCTCTCTCGACGCAGGACTCGGCTTGCTGAAGCGCGCACGGCAAGAGG
CGAGGGGCGGCGACTGGTGAGTACGCCAAAAATTTTGACTAGCGGAGGCTAGAAGGAGAGAGATGGGTGC
GAGAGCGTCAGTATTAAGCGGGGGAGAATTAGATCGCGATGGGAAAAAATTCGGTTAAGGCCAGGGGGAA
AGAAAAAATATAAATTAAAACATATAGTATGGGCAAGCAGGGAGCTAGAACGATTCGCAGTTAATCCTGG
CCTGTTAGAAACATCAGAAGGCTGTAGACAAATACTGGGACAGCTACAACCATCCCTTCAGACAGGATCA
GAAGAACTTAGATCATTATATAATACAGTAGCAACCCTCTATTGTGTGCATCAAAGGATAGAGATAAAAG
ACACCAAGGAAGCTTTAGACAAGATAGAGGAAGAGCAAAACAAAAGTAAGACCACCGCACAGCAAGCGGC
CGCTGATCTTCAGACCTGGAGGAGGAGATATGAGGGACAATTGGAGAAGTGAATTATATAAATATAAAGT
AGTAAAAATTGAACCATTAGGAGTAGCACCCACCAAGGCAAAGAGAAGAGTGGTGCAGAGAGAAAAAAGA
GCAGTGGGAATAGGAGCTTTGTTCCTTGGGTTCTTGGGAGCAGCAGGAAGCACTATGGGCGCAGCGTCAA
TGACGCTGACGGTACAGGCCAGACAATTATTGTCTGGTATAGTGCAGCAGCAGAACAATTTGCTGAGGGC
TATTGAGGCGCAACAGCATCTGTTGCAACTCACAGTCTGGGGCATCAAGCAGCTCCAGGCAAGAATCCTG
GCTGTGGAAAGATACCTAAAGGATCAACAGCTCCTGGGGATTTGGGGTTGCTCTGGAAAACTCATTTGCA
CCACTGCTGTGCCTTGGAATGCTAGTTGGAGTAATAAATCTCTGGAACAGATTTGGAATCACACGACCTG
GATGGAGTGGGACAGAGAAATTAACAATTACACAAGCTTAATACACTCCTTAATTGAAGAATCGCAAAAC
CAGCAAGAAAAGAATGAACAAGAATTATTGGAATTAGATAAATGGGCAAGTTTGTGGAATTGGTTTAACA
TAACAAATTGGCTGTGGTATATAAAATTATTCATAATGATAGTAGGAGGCTTGGTAGGTTTAAGAATAGT
TTTTGCTGTACTTTCTATAGTGAATAGAGTTAGGCAGGGATATTCACCATTATCGTTTCAGACCCACCTC
CCAACCCCGAGGGGACCCGACAGGCCCGAAGGAATAGAAGAAGAAGGTGGAGAGAGAGACAGAGACAGAT
CCATTCGATTAGTGAACGGATCTCGACGGTATCGGACCCTCGAGACAAATGGCAGTATTCATCCACAATT
TTAAAAGAAAAGGGGGGATTGGGGGGTACAGTGCAGGGGAAAGAATAGTAGACATAATAGCAACAGACAT
ACAAACTAAAGAATTACAAAAACAAATTACAAAAATTCAAAATTTTCGGGTTTATTACAGGGACAGCAGA
AATCCACTTTGGGTCCGATAAGCTTGGGAGTTCCGCGTTACATAACTTACGGTAAATGGCCCGCCTGGCT
GACCGCCCAACGACCCCCGCCCATTGACGTCAATAATGACGTATGTTCCCATAGTAACGCCAATAGGGAC
TTTCCATTGACGTCAATGGGTGGAGTATTTACGGTAAACTGCCCACTTGGCAGTACATCAAGTGTATCAT
ATGCCAAGTACGCCCCCTATTGACGTCAATGACGGTAAATGGCCCGCCTGGCATTATGCCCAGTACATGA
CCTTATGGGACTTTCCTACTTGGCAGTACATCTACGTATTAGTCATCGCTATTACCATGGTGATGCGGTT
TTGGCAGTACATCAATGGGCGTGGATAGCGGTTTGACTCACGGGGATTTCCAAGTCTCCACCCCATTGAC
GTCAATGGGAGTTTGTTTTGGCACCAAAATCAACGGGACTTTCCAAAATGTCGTAACAACTCCGCCCCAT
TGACGCAAATGGGCGGTAGGCGTGTACGGTGGGAGGTCTATATAAGCAGAGCTCGTTTAGTGAACCGTCA
GATCGCCTGGAGACGCCATCCACGCTGTTTTGACCTCCATAGAAGACACCGGGACCGATCCAGCCTCCGA
ATTCGCAGGTCGACCACCATGGTGAGCAAGGGCGAGGAGCTGTTCACCGGGGTGGTGCCCATCCTGGTCG
AGCTGGACGGCGACGTAAACGGCCACAAGTTCAGCGTCCGCGGCGAGGGCGAGGGCGATGCCACCAACGG
CAAGCTGACCCTGAAGTTCATCTGCACCACCGGCAAGCTGCCCGTGCCCTGGCCCACCCTCGTGACCACC
TTCGGCTACGGCGTGGCCTGCTTCAGCCGCTACCCCGACCACATGAAGCAGCACGACTTCTTCAAGTCCG
CCATGCCCGAAGGCTACGTCCAGGAGCGCACCATCTCTTTCAAGGACGACGGTACCTACAAGACCCGCGC
CGAGGTGAAGTTCGAGGGCGACACCCTGGTGAACCGCATCGAGCTGAAGGGCATCGACTTCAAGGAGGAC
GGCAACATCCTGGGGCACAAGCTGGAGTACAACTTCAACAGCCACAACGTCTATATCACGGCCGACAAGC
AGAAGAACGGCATCAAGGCTAACTTCAAGATCCGCCACAACGTTGAGGACGGCAGCGTGCAGCTCGCCGA
CCACTACCAGCAGAACACCCCCATCGGCGACGGCCCCGTGCTGCTGCCCGACAACCACTACCTGAGCCAT
CAGTCCAAGCTGAGCAAAGACCCCAACGAGAAGCGCGATCACATGGTCCTGCTGGAGTTCGTGACCGCCG
CCGGGATTACACATGGCATGGACGAGCTGTACAAGCCAGCCAAACCTCCGGCCAAGGCACAAGTTGTGGG
ATGGCCACCGGTGAGATCATACCGGAAGAACGTGATGGTTTCCTGCCAAAAATCAAGCGGTGGCCCGGAG
GCGGCGGCGTTCGTGAAAGTAGGATCCGGCGCAACAAACTTCTCTCTGCTGAAACAAGCCGGAGATGTCG
AAGAGAATCCTGGACCGAAGCGCTTCCTCTTCCTCCTACTCACCATCAGCCTCCTGGTTATGGTACAGAT
ACAAACTGGACTCTCAGGACAAAACGACACCGACTACAAAGACGATGACGACAAGTCAGCATCCAGCAAC
ATAAGCGGAGGCATTTTCCTTTTCTTCGTGGCCAATGCCATAATCCACCTCTTCTGCTTCAGTTGAATAA
AATATCTTTATTTTCATTACATCTGTGTGTTGGTTTTTTGTGTGGTACCGCATCTTGCTGAAAAACTCGA
GTACCTTTAAGACCAATGACTTACAAGGCAGCTGTAGATCTTAGCCACTTTTTAAAAGAAAAGGGGGGAC
TGGAAGGGCTAATTCACTCCCAACGAAGACAAGATATCCTTGATCTGTGGATCTACCACACACAAGGCTA
CTTCCCTGATTGGCAGAACTACACACCAGGGCCAGGGATCAGATATCCACTGACCTTTGGATGGTGCTAC
AAGCTAGTACCAGTTGAGCAAGAGAAGGTAGAAGAAGCCAATGAAGGAGAGAACACCCGCTTGTTACACC
CTGTGAGCCTGCATGGGATGGATGACCCGGAGAGAGAAGTATTAGAGTGGAGGTTTGACAGCCGCCTAGC
ATTTCATCACATGGCCCGAGAGCTGCATCCGGAGTACTTCAAGAACTGCTGACATCGAGCTTGCTACAAG
GGACTTTCCGCTGGGGACTTTCCAGGGAGGCGTGGCCTGGGCGGGACTGGGGAGTGGCGAGCCCTCAGAT
GCTGCATATAAGCAGCTGCTTTTTGCTTGTACTGGGTCTCTCTGGTTAGACCAGATCTGAGCCTGGGAGC
TCTCTGGCTAACTAGGGAACCCACTGCTTAAGCCTCAATAAAGCTTGCCTTGAGTGCTTCAAGTAGTGTG
TGCCCGTCTGTTGTGTGACTCTGGTAACTAGAGATCCCTCAGACCCTTTTAGTCAGTGTGGAAAATCTCT
AGCAGGATCCTCTAGAGTCGACCTGCAGGCATGCAAGCTTGGCGTAATCATGGTCATAGCTGTTTCCTGT
GTGAAATTGTTATCCGCTCACAATTCCACACAACATACGAGCCGGAAGCATAAAGTGTAAAGCCTGGGGT
GCCTAATGAGTGAGCTAACTCACATTAATTGCGTTGCGCTCACTGCCCGCTTTCCAGTCGGGAAACCTGT
CGTGCCAGCTGCATTAATGAATCGGCCAACGCGCGGGGAGAGGCGGTTTGCGTATTGGGCGCTCTTCCGC
TTCCTCGCTCACTGACTCGCTGCGCTCGGTCGTTCGGCTGCGGCGAGCGGTATCAGCTCACTCAAAGGCG
GTAATACGGTTATCCACAGAATCAGGGGATAACGCAGGAAAGAACATGCATCTCAATTAGTCAGCAACCA
TAGTCCCGCCCCTAACTCCGCCCATCCCGCCCCTAACTCCGCCCAGTTCCGCCCATTCTCCGCCCCATGG
CTGACTAATTTTTTTTATTTATGCAGAGGCCGAGGCCGCCTCGGCCTCTGAGCTATTCCAGAAGTAGTGA
GGAGGCTTTTTTGGAGGCCTAGATGTGAGCAAAAGGCCAGCAAAAGGCCAGGAACCGTAAAAAGGCCGCG
TTGCTGGCGTTTTTCCATAGGCTCCGCCCCCCTGACGAGCATCACAAAAATCGACGCTCAAGTCAGAGGT
GGCGAAACCCGACAGGACTATAAAGATACCAGGCGTTTCCCCCTGGAAGCTCCCTCGTGCGCTCTCCTGT
TCCGACCCTGCCGCTTACCGGATACCTGTCCGCCTTTCTCCCTTCGGGAAGCGTGGCGCTTTCTCATAGC
TCACGCTGTAGGTATCTCAGTTCGGTGTAGGTCGTTCGCTCCAAGCTGGGCTGTGTGCACGAACCCCCCG
TTCAGCCCGACCGCTGCGCCTTATCCGGTAACTATCGTCTTGAGTCCAACCCGGTAAGACACGACTTATC
GCCACTGGCAGCAGCCACTGGTAACAGGATTAGCAGAGCGAGGTATGTAGGCGGTGCTACAGAGTTCTTG
AAGTGGTGGCCTAACTACGGCTACACTAGAAGAACAGTATTTGGTATCTGCGCTCTGCTGAAGCCAGTTA
CCTTCGGAAAAAGAGTTGGTAGCTCTTGATCCGGCAAACAAACCACCGCTGGTAGCGGTGGTTTTTTTGT
TTGCAAGCAGCAGATTACGCGCAGAAAAAAAGGATCTCAAGAAGATCCTTTGATCTTTTCTACGGGGTCT
GACGCTCAGTGGAACGAAAACTCACGTTAAGGGATTTTGGTCATGAGATTATCAAAAAGGATCTTCACCT
AGATCCTTTTAAATTAAAAATGAAGTTTTAAATCAATCTAAAGTATATATGAGTAAACTTGGTCTGACAG
TTACCAATGCTTAATCAGTGAGGCACCTATCTCAGCGATCTGTCTATTTCGTTCATCCATAGTTGCCTGA
CTCCCCGTCGTGTAGATAACTACGATACGGGAGGGCTTACCATCTGGCCCCAGTGCTGCAATGATACCGC
GAGACCCACGCTCACCGGCTCCAGATTTATCAGCAATAAACCAGCCAGCCGGAAGGGCCGAGCGCAGAAG
TGGTCCTGCAACTTTATCCGCCTCCATCCAGTCTATTAATTGTTGCCGGGAAGCTAGAGTAAGTAGTTCG
CCAGTTAATAGTTTGCGCAACGTTGTTGCCATTGCTACAGGCATCGTGGTGTCACGCTCGTCGTTTGGTA
TGGCTTCATTCAGCTCCGGTTCCCAACGATCAAGGCGAGTTACATGATCCCCCATGTTGTGCAAAAAAGC
GGTTAGCTCCTTCGGTCCTCCGATCGTTGTCAGAAGTAAGTTGGCCGCAGTGTTATCACTCATGGTTATG
GCAGCACTGCATAATTCTCTTACTGTCATGCCATCCGTAAGATGCTTTTCTGTGACTGGTGAGTACTCAA
CCAAGTCATTCTGAGAATAGTGTATGCGGCGACCGAGTTGCTCTTGCCCGGCGTCAATACGGGATAATAC
CGCGCCACATAGCAGAACTTTAAAAGTGCTCATCATTGGAAAACGTTCTTCGGGGCGAAAACTCTCAAGG
ATCTTACCGCTGTTGAGATCCAGTTCGATGTAACCCACTCGTGCACCCAACTGATCTTCAGCATCTTTTA
CTTTCACCAGCGTTTCTGGGTGAGCAAAAACAGGAAGGCAAAATGCCGCAAAAAAGGGAATAAGGGCGAC
ACGGAAATGTTGAATACTCATACTCTTCCTTTTTCAATATTATTGAAGCATTTATCAGGGTTATTGTCTC
ATGAGCGGATACATATTTGAATGTATTTAGAAAAATAAACAAATAGGGGTTCCGCGCACATTTCCCCGAA
AAGTGCCACCTGACGTCTAAGAAACCATTATTATCATGACATTAACCTATAAAAATAGGCGTATCACGAG
GCCCTTTCGTCTCGCGCGTTTCGGTGATGACGGTGAAAACCTCTGACACATGCAGCTCCCGGAGACGGTC
ACAGCTTGTCTGTAAGCGGATGCCGGGAGCAGACAAGCCCGTCAGGGCGCGTCAGCGGGTGTTGGCGGGT
GTCGGGGCTGGCTTAACTATGCGGCATCAGAGCAGATTGTACTGAGAGTGCACCATATGCGGTGTGAAAT
ACCGCACAGATGCGTAAGGAGAAAATACCGCATCAGGCGCCATTCGCCATTCAGGCTGCGCAACTGTTGG
GAAGGGCGATCGGTGCGGGCCTCTTCGCTATTACGCCAGCTGGCGAAAGGGGGATGTGCTGCAAGGCGAT
TAAGTTGGGTAACGCCAGGGTTTTCCCAGTCACGACGTTGTAAAACGACGGCCAGT
